>Addgene plasmid #238211 | pMIIS928 | addgene full sequence | sequence record 473286 | Addgene NGS Result
CGTTACATAACTTACGGTAAATGGCCCGCCTGGCTGACCGCCCAACGACCCCCGCCCATTGACGTCAATA
ATGACGTATGTTCCCATAGTAACGCCAATAGGGACTTTCCATTGACGTCAATGGGTGGAGTATTTACGGT
AAACTGCCCACTTGGCAGTACATCAAGTGTATCATATGCCAAGTACGCCCCCTATTGACGTCAATGACGG
TAAATGGCCCGCCTGGCATTATGCCCAGTACATGACCTTATGGGACTTTCCTACTTGGCAGTACATCTAC
GTATTAGTCATCGCTATTACCATGGTGATGCGGTTTTGGCAGTACATCAATGGGCGTGGATAGCGGTTTG
ACTCACGGGGATTTCCAAGTCTCCACCCCATTGACGTCAATGGGAGTTTGTTTTGGCACCAAAATCAACG
GGACTTTCCAAAATGTCGTAACAACTCCGCCCCATTGACGCAAATGGGCGGTAGGCGTGTACGGTGGGAG
GTCTATATAAGCAGAGCTGGTTTAGTGAACCGTCAGATCCGCTAGCGCTACCGGACTCAGATCGCCACCA
TGTACCCCTACGACGTGCCAGACTACGCCCCTAAGAAGAAGAGAAAAGTCGGCGGCTCTGGCGGCGGAGG
ATCTGGCGGAGGTGGAAGCGGAGGAGACAACGACATCACCATCCTGGCCGTGGACTGGTCCCACGAGGAA
AGAAAGCTGGCCATCTTCGACGGCAAGAAGATCCGGAAGAAGCTGCCCGAGCCTAGCAGCGACGTGATCA
TCGTGGCCGAGAACATCCCTCAGAAGTACGCCGCTCCTTTCATCGAAGTGGGCGCCAAGGTGCTGAGATG
CAGCACCAATGCCACAGCCGACGCCAGAAAGAACTACCAGAAAAAGGTGGACGCCGCCTTCGCCAAGAAC
GACGAGAACGACAGCAAAGTGATCTGGGCCCTGTACCAGACACACCCCGAGCTGTTCAGAGAGATGAAGC
TGGAACCTCCTCTGAGCAGCTACTACGCCATCTTCAAGGACTACCAAGAAGTGCGGATCCGGACCGGCAA
CAGACTGTACAGCGATAGAACCGACGCCATGGAAGAGTTCTTCAAGATTGTGAAGAAGGGCGAGCACGAG
CTGAAGAAAGCCGTGGACAAAGAGCTGGAAAATCACCCCGTGTACACCCAGTGGCTGCAGCACATCAAAG
GCATCGGACCTGTGGTTGCCGGCGGACTGATTAGCCTGATCGGCGACATCGACAGATTCGACAGCGTGTC
CAAGCTGTGGGCCTACGCCGGCTACTCTGTGGACAATGGCAAGGTGCAGAAACGGAAGAAAGGCGTCGCC
AGCAACTGGAAGAACAAGATCAGAACCCACTGCTACAACATCGTGGATAGCTTCATCAAGCAGCGGACCA
GCGTGTACAGAGAGCTGTACGACGCCGAGAAGGCCAGACAGAGGCCTAAGGTGGAATCCGATGGACACGC
CCACAATAGAGCCGTGCGGAAGGTGGCCAAAGTGTTCCTGCAGCACTACTGGGTCGTGTCTAGAGAGCTG
GCCGGCTTCTCCGTGTCTAAGCCCTGGATTCTGGAACACGGCGGCCACGTGGACTACATCAAACCTCCAC
ACTGGAACAAGGTGGAAATCAAGCCCTGCAAGCCCTGACTAGCATAACCCCTTGGGGCGCACTCCTCAGG
TGCAGGCTGCCTATCAGAAGGTGGTGGCTGGTGTGGCCAATGCCCTGGCTCACAAATACCACTGAGATCT
TTTTCCCTCTGCCAAAAATTATGGGGACATCATGAAGCCCCTTGAGCATCTGACTTCTGGCTAATAAAGG
AAATTTATTTTCATTGCAATAGTGTGTTGGAATTTTTTGTGTCTCTCACTCGGAAGGACATATGGGAGGG
CAAATCATTTAAAACATCAGAATGAGTATTTGGTTTAGAGTTTGGCAACATATGCCCATATGCTGGCTGC
CATGAACAAAGGTTGGCTATAAAGAGGTCATCAGTATATGAAACAGCCCCCTGCTGTCCATTCCTTATTC
CATAGAAAAGCCTTGACTTGAGGTTAGATTTTTTTTATATTTTGTTTTGTGTTATTTTTTTCTTTAACAT
CCCTAAAATTTTCCTTACATGTTTTACTAGCCAGATTTTTCCTCCTCTCCTGACTACTCCCAGTCATAGC
TGTCCCTCTTCTCTTATGGAGATCCCTCGACCTGCAGCCCAAGCTTGGCGTAATCATGGTCATAGCTGTT
TCCTGTGTGAAATTGTTATCCGCTCACAATTCCACACAACATACGAGCCGGAAGCATAAAGTGTAAAGCC
TGGGGTGCCTAATGAGTGAGCTAACTCACATTAATTGCGTTGCGCTCACTGCCCGCTTTCCAGTCGGGAA
ACCTGTCGTGCCAGCGGATCCGCATCTCAATTAGTCAGCAACCATAGTCCCGCCCCTAACTCCGCCCATC
CCGCCCCTAACTCCGCCCAGTTCCGCCCATTCTCCGCCCCATGGCTGACTAATTTTTTTTATTTATGCAG
AGGCCGAGGCCGCCTCGGCCTCTGAGCTATTCCAGAAGTAGTGAGGAGGCTTTTTTGGAGGCCTAGGCTT
TTGCAAAAAGCTAACTTGTTTATTGCAGCTTATAATGGTTACAAATAAAGCAATAGCATCACAAATTTCA
CAAATAAAGCATTTTTTTCACTGCATTCTAGTTGTGGTTTGTCCAAACTCATCAATGTATCTTATCATGT
CTGGATCCGCTGCATTAATGAATCGGCCAACGCGCGGGGAGAGGCGGTTTGCGTATTGGGCGCTCTTCCG
CTTCCTCGCTCACTGACTCGCTGCGCTCGGTCGTTCGGCTGCGGCGAGCGGTATCAGCTCACTCAAAGGC
GGTAATACGGTTATCCACAGAATCAGGGGATAACGCAGGAAAGAACATGTGAGCAAAAGGCCAGCAAAAG
GCCAGGAACCGTAAAAAGGCCGCGTTGCTGGCGTTTTTCCATAGGCTCCGCCCCCCTGACGAGCATCACA
AAAATCGACGCTCAAGTCAGAGGTGGCGAAACCCGACAGGACTATAAAGATACCAGGCGTTTCCCCCTGG
AAGCTCCCTCGTGCGCTCTCCTGTTCCGACCCTGCCGCTTACCGGATACCTGTCCGCCTTTCTCCCTTCG
GGAAGCGTGGCGCTTTCTCATAGCTCACGCTGTAGGTATCTCAGTTCGGTGTAGGTCGTTCGCTCCAAGC
TGGGCTGTGTGCACGAACCCCCCGTTCAGCCCGACCGCTGCGCCTTATCCGGTAACTATCGTCTTGAGTC
CAACCCGGTAAGACACGACTTATCGCCACTGGCAGCAGCCACTGGTAACAGGATTAGCAGAGCGAGGTAT
GTAGGCGGTGCTACAGAGTTCTTGAAGTGGTGGCCTAACTACGGCTACACTAGAAGAACAGTATTTGGTA
TCTGCGCTCTGCTGAAGCCAGTTACCTTCGGAAAAAGAGTTGGTAGCTCTTGATCCGGCAAACAAACCAC
CGCTGGTAGCGGTGGTTTTTTTGTTTGCAAGCAGCAGATTACGCGCAGAAAAAAAGGATCTCAAGAAGAT
CCTTTGATCTTTTCTACGGGGTCTGACGCTCAGTGGAACGAAAACTCACGTTAAGGGATTTTGGTCATGA
GATTATCAAAAAGGATCTTCACCTAGATCCTTTTAAATTAAAAATGAAGTTTTAAATCAATCTAAAGTAT
ATATGAGTAAACTTGGTCTGACAGTTACCAATGCTTAATCAGTGAGGCACCTATCTCAGCGATCTGTCTA
TTTCGTTCATCCATAGTTGCCTGACTCCCCGTCGTGTAGATAACTACGATACGGGAGGGCTTACCATCTG
GCCCCAGTGCTGCAATGATACCGCGAGACCCACGCTCACCGGCTCCAGATTTATCAGCAATAAACCAGCC
AGCCGGAAGGGCCGAGCGCAGAAGTGGTCCTGCAACTTTATCCGCCTCCATCCAGTCTATTAATTGTTGC
CGGGAAGCTAGAGTAAGTAGTTCGCCAGTTAATAGTTTGCGCAACGTTGTTGCCATTGCTACAGGCATCG
TGGTGTCACGCTCGTCGTTTGGTATGGCTTCATTCAGCTCCGGTTCCCAACGATCAAGGCGAGTTACATG
ATCCCCCATGTTGTGCAAAAAAGCGGTTAGCTCCTTCGGTCCTCCGATCGTTGTCAGAAGTAAGTTGGCC
GCAGTGTTATCACTCATGGTTATGGCAGCACTGCATAATTCTCTTACTGTCATGCCATCCGTAAGATGCT
TTTCTGTGACTGGTGAGTACTCAACCAAGTCATTCTGAGAATAGTGTATGCGGCGACCGAGTTGCTCTTG
CCCGGCGTCAATACGGGATAATACCGCGCCACATAGCAGAACTTTAAAAGTGCTCATCATTGGAAAACGT
TCTTCGGGGCGAAAACTCTCAAGGATCTTACCGCTGTTGAGATCCAGTTCGATGTAACCCACTCGTGCAC
CCAACTGATCTTCAGCATCTTTTACTTTCACCAGCGTTTCTGGGTGAGCAAAAACAGGAAGGCAAAATGC
CGCAAAAAAGGGAATAAGGGCGACACGGAAATGTTGAATACTCATACTCTTCCTTTTTCAATATTATTGA
AGCATTTATCAGGGTTATTGTCTCATGAGCGGATACATATTTGAATGTATTTAGAAAAATAAACAAATAG
GGGTTCCGCGCACATTTCCCCGAAAAGTGCCACCTGGGTCGACATTGATTATTGACTAGTAATAGTAATC
AATTACGGGGTCATTAGTTCATAGCCCATATATGGAGTTCCG
Features (pLannotate 1.2.2; 17 found; start..end, strand, type, name):
      1..304     +  enhancer       CMV enhancer: human cytomegalovirus immediate early enhancer
    305..508     +  promoter       CMV promoter: human cytomegalovirus (CMV) immediate early promoter
    531..553     +  misc_feature   MCS (fragment): multiple cloning site
   1649..1668    +  terminator     T7 terminator (fragment): transcription terminator for bacteriophage T7 RNA polymerase
   1671..1742    +  CDS            HBB (fragment): HBB_PONPY - Experimental evidence at transcript level: Swiss-Prot protein existence level 2. Involved in oxygen transport from the lung to the various peripheral tissues. From Pongo pygmaeus (Bornean orangutan).
   1813..1868    +  polyA_signal   β-globin poly(A) signal: rabbit β-globin polyadenylation signal (Gil and Proudfoot, 1987)
   2253..2269    -  protein_bind   lac operator: The lac repressor binds to the lac operator to inhibit transcription in E. coli. This inhibition can be relieved by adding lactose or isopropyl-β-D-thiogalactopyranoside (IPTG). lac repressor encoded by lacI
   2277..2307    -  promoter       lac promoter: promoter for the E. coli lac operon
   2322..2343    -  protein_bind   CAP binding site: CAP binding activates transcription in the presence of cAMP. E. coli catabolite activator protein
   2356..2395    -  CDS            lacI (fragment): lac repressor; lacI; The lac repressor binds to the lac operator to inhibit transcription in E. coli. This inhibition can be relieved by adding lactose or isopropyl-β-D-thiogalactopyranoside (IPTG).
   2402..2424    +  promoter       SV40 promoter (fragment): SV40 enhancer and early promoter
   2448..2583    +  rep_origin     SV40 ori: SV40 origin of replication
   2603..2737    +  polyA_signal   SV40 poly(A) signal: SV40 polyadenylation signal
   2739..2793    -  CDS            lacI (fragment): lac repressor; lacI; The lac repressor binds to the lac operator to inhibit transcription in E. coli. This inhibition can be relieved by adding lactose or isopropyl-β-D-thiogalactopyranoside (IPTG).
   2976..3564    -  rep_origin     ori: high-copy-number ColE1/pMB1/pBR322/pUC origin of replication
   3735..4595    -  CDS            AmpR: β-lactamase; bla; confers resistance to ampicillin, carbenicillin, and related antibiotics
   4596..4700    -  promoter       AmpR promoter: bla
