[The description below was written by a language model from this plasmid's Addgene catalogue record and pLannotate feature annotations shown in this document.]
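Description:
pMIIS928 is a mammalian expression plasmid of about 4.8 kb, built on a pCMV backbone, that produces the archaeal protein TaTasR in human cells. It is maintained in E. coli through a high-copy ColE1/pUC-type origin and selected with ampicillin via a β-lactamase gene driven by its own bla promoter. The backbone also carries remnants typical of older cloning vectors, including a lac promoter/operator with CAP binding site and short lacI fragments. There is also an SV40 origin of replication with an adjacent SV40 poly(A) signal, which can support episomal replication in cells expressing large T antigen. No mammalian selection marker is annotated, so the plasmid appears suited to transient transfection.

The expression cassette begins with the human cytomegalovirus immediate-early enhancer and promoter, followed by a short multiple cloning site fragment. The automated annotation leaves the region between this fragment and the downstream terminator elements unlabelled. That gap is where the catalogue entry places the 993 bp TaTasR coding sequence (also listed as a hypothetical protein from a Thermoproteota archaeon), inserted by Gibson assembly. The insert carries an N-terminal HA epitope for detection and a nuclear localisation signal to direct this prokaryotic protein into the nucleus. Transcripts are processed by a rabbit β-globin polyadenylation signal, preceded by a β-globin coding fragment and a partial T7 terminator. TaTasR belongs to the TIGR-Tas family of modular RNA-guided DNA-targeting systems. The plasmid supplies the protein component in human cells, while the record indicates no guide RNA cassette on this construct.
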