Addgene plasmid #238211: pMIIS928
Purpose: Expresses TaTasR with an N-terminal HA-NLS tag under CMV promoter in human cells.
Depositing lab: Feng Zhang. Publication: TIGR-Tas: A family of modular RNA-guided DNA-targeting systems in prokaryotes and their viruses. Faure G, Saito M, Wilkinson ME, Quinones-Olvera N, Xu P, Flam-Shepherd D, Kim S, Reddy N, Zhu S, Evgeniou L, Koonin EV, Macrae RK, Zhang F. Science. 2025 Feb 27:eadv9789. doi: 10.1126/science.adv9789. PubMed 40014690.
Backbone
  Vector backbone: pCMV
  Vector type: Mammalian Expression
Growth in bacteria
  Bacterial resistance: Ampicillin, 100 μg/mL
  Growth temperature: 37°C
  Growth strain: NEB Stable
  Copy number: High Copy
Gene/Insert
  Gene/Insert name: TaTasR (alt name: hypothetical protein DWQ19_11745)
  Species: Thermoproteota archaeon
  Insert size (bp): 993
  Tag / fusion protein: HA-NLS (N terminal on insert)
  Cloning method: Gibson Cloning
Terms and licenses: Academic/Nonprofit Terms; Industry Terms: Not Available to Industry
How to cite: pMIIS928 was a gift from Feng Zhang (Addgene plasmid # 238211 ; http://n2t.net/addgene:238211 ; RRID:Addgene_238211)
